>Addgene plasmid #113763 | aav-SYN-FLEX-tdNfsB(F124W)-mCherry (eNTR) | depositor full sequence | sequence record 214722 | aav-SYN-FLEX-tdNfsB(F124W)-mCherry (eNTR) sequence 7296 bps
CTTCCGCTTCCTCGCTCACTGACTCGCTGCGCTCGGTCGTTCGGCTGCGGCGAGCGGTATCAGCTCACTC
AAAGGCGGTAATACGGTTATCCACAGAATCAGGGGATAACGCAGGAAAGAACATGTGAGCAAAAGGCCAG
CAAAAGGCCAGGAACCGTAAAAAGGCCGCGTTGCTGGCGTTTTTCCATAGGCTCCGCCCCCCTGACGAGC
ATCACAAAAATCGACGCTCAAGTCAGAGGTGGCGAAACCCGACAGGACTATAAAGATACCAGGCGTTTCC
CCCTGGAAGCTCCCTCGTGCGCTCTCCTGTTCCGACCCTGCCGCTTACCGGATACCTGTCCGCCTTTCTC
CCTTCGGGAAGCGTGGCGCTTTCTCATAGCTCACGCTGTAGGTATCTCAGTTCGGTGTAGGTCGTTCGCT
CCAAGCTGGGCTGTGTGCACGAACCCCCCGTTCAGCCCGACCGCTGCGCCTTATCCGGTAACTATCGTCT
TGAGTCCAACCCGGTAAGACACGACTTATCGCCACTGGCAGCAGCCACTGGTAACAGGATTAGCAGAGCG
AGGTATGTAGGCGGTGCTACAGAGTTCTTGAAGTGGTGGCCTAACTACGGCTACACTAGAAGAACAGTAT
TTGGTATCTGCGCTCTGCTGAAGCCAGTTACCTTCGGAAAAAGAGTTGGTAGCTCTTGATCCGGCAAACA
AACCACCGCTGGTAGCGGTGGTTTTTTTGTTTGCAAGCAGCAGATTACGCGCAGAAAAAAAGGATCTCAA
GAAGATCCTTTGATCTTTTCTACGGGGTCTGACGCTCAGTGGAACGAAAACTCACGTTAAGGGATTTTGG
TCATGAGATTATCAAAAAGGATCTTCACCTAGATCCTTTTAAATTAAAAATGAAGTTTTAAATCAATCTA
AAGTATATATGAGTAAACTTGGTCTGACAGTTACCAATGCTTAATCAGTGAGGCACCTATCTCAGCGATC
TGTCTATTTCGTTCATCCATAGTTGCCTGACTCCCCGTCGTGTAGATAACTACGATACGGGAGGGCTTAC
CATCTGGCCCCAGTGCTGCAATGATACCGCGAGACCCACGCTCACCGGCTCCAGATTTATCAGCAATAAA
CCAGCCAGCCGGAAGGGCCGAGCGCAGAAGTGGTCCTGCAACTTTATCCGCCTCCATCCAGTCTATTAAT
TGTTGCCGGGAAGCTAGAGTAAGTAGTTCGCCAGTTAATAGTTTGCGCAACGTTGTTGCCATTGCTACAG
GCATCGTGGTGTCACGCTCGTCGTTTGGTATGGCTTCATTCAGCTCCGGTTCCCAACGATCAAGGCGAGT
TACATGATCCCCCATGTTGTGCAAAAAAGCGGTTAGCTCCTTCGGTCCTCCGATCGTTGTCAGAAGTAAG
TTGGCCGCAGTGTTATCACTCATGGTTATGGCAGCACTGCATAATTCTCTTACTGTCATGCCATCCGTAA
GATGCTTTTCTGTGACTGGTGAGTACTCAACCAAGTCATTCTGAGAATAGTGTATGCGGCGACCGAGTTG
CTCTTGCCCGGCGTCAATACGGGATAATACCGCGCCACATAGCAGAACTTTAAAAGTGCTCATCATTGGA
AAACGTTCTTCGGGGCGAAAACTCTCAAGGATCTTACCGCTGTTGAGATCCAGTTCGATGTAACCCACTC
GTGCACCCAACTGATCTTCAGCATCTTTTACTTTCACCAGCGTTTCTGGGTGAGCAAAAACAGGAAGGCA
AAATGCCGCAAAAAAGGGAATAAGGGCGACACGGAAATGTTGAATACTCATACTCTTCCTTTTTCAATAT
TATTGAAGCATTTATCAGGGTTATTGTCTCATGAGCGGATACATATTTGAATGTATTTAGAAAAATAAAC
AAATAGGGGTTCCGCGCACATTTCCCCGAAAAGTGCCACCTAAATTGTAAGCGTTAATATTTTGTTAAAA
TTCGCGTTAAATTTTTGTTAAATCAGCTCATTTTTTAACCAATAGGCCGAAATCGGCAAAATCCCTTATA
AATCAAAAGAATAGACCGAGATAGGGT
[37 nt withheld, positions 2058-2094]
AAAGAACGTGGACTCCAACGTCAAAGG
[49 nt withheld, positions 2122-2170]
T
[91 nt withheld, positions 2172-2262]
G
[124 nt withheld, positions 2264-2387]
CCCATTCGCCATTCAGGCTGCGCAACTGTTGGGAAGGGCGATCGGTGCGGGCCTCTTCGCTATTACGCCA
GCTGGCGAAAGGGGGATGTGCTGCAAGGCGATTAAGTTGGGTAACGCCAGGGTTTTCCCAGTCACGACGT
TGTAAAACGACGGCCAGTGAATTAGGTTAATTAAGGCTGCGCGCTCGCTCGCTCACTGAGGCCGCCCGGG
CAAAGCCCGGGCGTCGGGCGACCTTTGGTCGCCCGGCCTCAGTGAGCGAGCGAGCGCGCAGAGAGGGAGT
GGCCAACTCCATCACTAGGGGTTCCTTGTAGTTAATGATTAACCCGCCATGCTACTTATCTACGTAGCCA
TGCTCTAGGAAGATCCTTATCGATTTTACCACATTTGTAGAGGTTTTACTTGCTTTAAAAAACCTCCCAC
ATCTCCCCCTGAACCTGAAACATAAAATGAATGCAATTGTTGTTGTTAACTTGTTTATTGCAGCTTATAA
TGGTTACAAATAAAGCAATAGCATCACAAATTTCACAAATAAAGCATTTTTTTCACTGCATTCTAGTTGT
GGTTTGTCCAAACTCATCAATGTATCTTATCATGTCTGCTCGAAGCGGCCGCCCGGGTCGACTCTAGATG
CATGCTCGAGCGGCCGCCCGGGTCGACGGTATCGATGCGGGGAGGCGGCCCAAAGGGAGATCCGACTCGT
CTGAGGGCGAAGGCGAAGACGCGGAAGAGGCCGCAGAGCCGGCAGCAGGCCGCGGGAAGGAAGGTCCGCT
GGATTGAGGGCCGAAGGGACGTAGCAGAAGGACGTCCCGCGCAGAATCCAGGTGGCAACACAGGCGAGCA
GCCAAGGAAAGGACGATGATTTCCCCGACAACACCACGGAATTGTCAGTGCCCAACAGCCGAGCCCCTGT
CCAGCAGCGGGCAAGGCAGGCGGCGATGAGTTCCGCCGTGGCAATAGGGAGGGGGAAAGCGAAAGTCCCG
GAAAGGAGCTGACAGGTGGTGGCAATGCCCCAACCAGTGGGGGTTGCGTCAGCAAACACAGTGCACACCA
CGCCACGTTGCCTGACAACGGGCCACAACTCCTCATAAAGAGACAGCAACCAGGATTTATACAAGGAGGA
GAAAATGAAAGCCATACGGGAAGCAATAGCATGATACAAAGGCATTAAAGCAGCGTATCCACATAGCGTA
AAAGGAGCAACATAGTTAAGAATACCAGTCAATCTTTCACAAATTTTGTAATCCAGAGGTTGATTATCGA
TAAGCTTCTCGAGTGGATCATCTGCAGAATTCGCCCTTTTCAGTGTTTCGAACCTCTTCGAGGGACATAA
CTTCGTATAATGTATGCTATACGAAGTTATGGGTCGATGGTGAGATCTGGACTAGAGGGTCGATGGTGAT
GCTTGGATCAAAATAGGAAGAATCCCAATGATAACTTCGTATAAAGTATCCTATACGAAGTTATACTAGT
CATATGGGATCCGAATTCTGAACTAGTGCAGGTATGGATATCATCTCGGTGGCATTGAAACGTCATTCTA
CCAAAGCCTTCGATGCGTCGAAAAAGCTTACGCCAGAGCAAGCTGAACAGATCAAGACGTTGCTTCAGTA
TTCACCCAGTTCAACTAATTCCCAACCCTGGCACTTCATCGTGGCGTCCACGGAGGAAGGGAAAGCGCGA
GTAGCGAAATCAGCAGCCGGCAACTATGTCTTTAACGAACGCAAAATGCTCGATGCAAGCCACGTGGTGG
TCTTTTGTGCCAAAACCGCAATGGACGATGTATGGCTTAAGCTGGTAGTGGACCAAGAGGATGCGGATGG
AAGGTTCGCTACACCGGAGGCGAAAGCCGCGAATGATAAGGGAAGAAAGTTCTGGGCAGACATGCATCGA
AAAGACCTCCATGATGACGCGGAGTGGATGGCCAAGCAGGTTTACCTTAATGTAGGTAACTTCCTGTTGG
GGGTCGCCGCGTTGGGGCTGGACGCTGTGCCTATTGAAGGTTTTGACGCCGCCATTTTGGATGCAGAGTT
TGGACTCAAAGAAAAAGGCTACACTAGCCTCGTGGTGGTTCCGGTCGGTCACCACTCGGTGGAGGACTTT
AACGCGACCCTCCCCAAGTCGCGGCTGCCGCAGAATATCACACTCACGGAAGTGGCTGGTTCTAGTGCAG
GTCAAGGTGCACAGGCTGGTCAAGGAGCACAGGCTGGTTCTAGTGCAGGTATGGATATCATCTCGGTGGC
ATTGAAACGTCATTCTACCAAAGCCTTCGATGCGTCGAAAAAGCTTACGCCAGAGCAAGCTGAACAGATC
AAGACGTTGCTTCAGTATTCACCCAGTTCAACTAATTCCCAACCCTGGCACTTCATCGTGGCGTCCACGG
AGGAAGGGAAAGCGCGAGTAGCGAAATCAGCAGCCGGCAACTATGTCTTTAACGAACGCAAAATGCTCGA
TGCAAGCCACGTGGTGGTCTTTTGTGCCAAAACCGCAATGGACGATGTATGGCTTAAGCTGGTAGTGGAC
CAAGAGGATGCGGATGGAAGGTTCGCTACACCGGAGGCGAAAGCCGCGAATGATAAGGGAAGAAAGTTCT
GGGCAGACATGCATCGAAAAGACCTCCATGATGACGCGGAGTGGATGGCCAAGCAGGTTTACCTTAATGT
AGGTAACTTCCTGTTGGGGGTCGCCGCGTTGGGGCTGGACGCTGTGCCTATTGAAGGTTTTGACGCCGCC
ATTTTGGATGCAGAGTTTGGACTCAAAGAAAAAGGCTACACTAGCCTCGTGGTGGTTCCGGTCGGTCACC
ACTCGGTGGAGGACTTTAACGCGACCCTCCCCAAGTCGCGGCTGCCGCAGAATATCACACTCACGGAAGT
GGCTGGTTCTAGTGCAGGTATGGTGAGCAAGGGCGAGGAGGATAACATGGCCATCATCAAGGAGTTCATG
CGCTTCAAGGTGCACATGGAGGGCTCCGTGAACGGCCACGAGTTCGAGATCGAGGGCGAGGGCGAGGGCC
GCCCCTACGAGGGCACCCAGACCGCCAAGCTGAAGGTGACCAAGGGTGGCCCCCTGCCCTTCGCCTGGGA
CATCCTGTCCCCTCAGTTCATGTACGGCTCCAAGGCCTACGTGAAGCACCCCGCCGACATCCCCGACTAC
TTGAAGCTGTCCTTCCCCGAGGGCTTCAAGTGGGAGCGCGTGATGAACTTCGAGGACGGCGGCGTGGTGA
CCGTGACCCAGGACTCCTCCCTGCAGGACGGCGAGTTCATCTACAAGGTGAAGCTGCGCGGCACCAACTT
CCCCTCCGACGGCCCCGTAATGCAGAAGAAGACCATGGGCTGGGAGGCCTCCTCCGAGCGGATGTACCCC
GAGGACGGCGCCCTGAAGGGCGAGATCAAGCAGAGGCTGAAGCTGAAGGACGGCGGCCACTACGACGCTG
AGGTCAAGACCACCTACAAGGCCAAGAAGCCCGTGCAGCTGCCCGGCGCCTACAACGTCAACATCAAGTT
GGACATCACCTCCCACAACGAGGACTACACCATCGTGGAACAGTACGAACGCGCCGAGGGCCGCCACTCC
ACCGGCGGCATGGACGAGCTGTACAAGGCTGGTTCTAGTCTCGAGTAAGATATCACCGGTACGCGTTGAT
CAGCTAGCACTAGTATAACTTCGTATAGCATACATTATACGAAGTTATGTGTCGATGGTGATGCTTGGCA
ATTCGGGTCGATGGTGAAGCATTGGTCTTCCTATTTTGATATAACTTCGTATAGGATACTTTATACGAAG
TTATGGGGATCATCACCTGTGGAGAGAAAGGCAAAGTGGATGTCAGTAAGACCAATAGGTGCCTATCAGA
AACGCAAGAGTCTTCTCTGTCTCGACAAGCCCAGTTTCTATTGGTCTCCTTAAACCTGTCTTGTAACCTT
GATACTTACCTGATCCAACGGCTGCGACTTGGGGCAGGGGGTCCTAGGGGTGGTCTGGCCAGGAGCCGCG
GGGGCGGACTGCGCGGTGCCCAGGAGCACAGCTGCGCTCTCAGGCACGACACGACTCCTCCGCTGCCCAC
CGCAGACTGAGGCAGCGCTGAGTCGCCGGCGCCGCAGCGCAGATGGTCGCGCCCGTGCCCCCCTATCTCG
CGCCTCGCGTGGTGCGGTCCGGCTGGGCCGGCGGCGGCGCGGACGCGACCAAGGTGGCCGGGAAGGGGAG
TTTGCGGGGGACCGGCGAGTGACGTCAGCGCGCCTTCAGTGCTGAGGCGGCGGTGGCGCGCGCCGCCAGG
CGGGGGCGAAGGCACTGTCCGCGGTGCTGAAGCTGGCAGTGCGCACGCGCCTCGCCGCATCCTGTTTCCC
CTCCCCCTCTCTGATAGGGGATGCGCAATTTGGGGAATGGGGGTTGGGTGCTTGTCCAGTGGGTCGGGGT
CGGTCGTCAATTTAAATACTGAAAAGGGCGAATTCCAGCACACTGGAGCTCGGATCTTCCTAGAGCATGG
CTACGTAGATAAGTAGCATGGCGGGTTAATCATTAACTACAAGGAACCCCTAGTGATGGAGTTGGCCACT
CCCTCTCTGCGCGCTCGCTCGCTCACTGAGGCCGGGCGACCAAAGGTCGCCCGACGCCCGGGCTTTGCCC
GGGCGGCCTCAGTGAGCGAGCGAGCGCGCAGCCTAATTAAGGCCTTAATTAAATCTGGCGTAATCATGGT
CATAGCTGTTTCCTGTGTGAAATTGTTATCCGCTCACAATTCCACACAACATACGAGCCGGAAGCATAAA
GTGTAAAGCCTGGGGTGCCTAATGAGTGAGCTAACTCACATTAATTGCGTTGCGCTCACTGCCCGCTTTC
CAGTCGGGAAACCTGTCGTGCCAGCTGCATTAATGAATCGGCCAACGCGCGGGGAGAGGCGGTTTGCGTA
TTGGGCGCT
Features (pLannotate 1.2.2; 23 found; start..end, strand, type, name):
    182..770     -  rep_origin     ori: high-copy-number ColE1/pMB1/pBR322/pUC origin of replication
    941..1801    -  CDS            AmpR: β-lactamase; bla; confers resistance to ampicillin, carbenicillin, and related antibiotics
   1802..1906    -  promoter       AmpR promoter: bla
   1959..2387    -  rep_origin     f1 ori (sequence partly withheld): f1 bacteriophage origin of replication; arrow indicates direction of (+) strand synthesis
   2392..2549    -  CDS            lacZα (fragment): LacZα fragment of β-galactosidase; lacZ fragment
   2563..2693    -  repeat_region  AAV2 ITR (fragment): inverted terminal repeat of adeno-associated virus serotype 2 inverted
   2764..2832    +  CDS            large T antigen (fragment): large T antigen from SV40 (simian virus 40)
   2855..2976    +  polyA_signal   SV40 poly(A) signal: SV40 polyadenylation signal
   3054..3642    -  misc_feature   WPRE: woodchuck hepatitis virus posttranscriptional regulatory element
   3714..3747    -  protein_bind   loxP: Cre-mediated recombination occurs in the 8-bp core sequence (GCATACAT). Cre recombinase
   3818..3851    -  protein_bind   lox2272: Cre-mediated recombination occurs in the 8-bp core sequence (GGATACTT). lox2272 sites are compatible with each other, but incompatible with loxP or loxN sites (Lee and Saito, 1988). Cre recombinase
   3891..4541    +  CDS            nfsB: NFSB_ECOLI - Also known as dprA, nfnB From Escherichia coli (strain K12).
   4608..5258    +  CDS            nfsB: NFSB_ECOLI - Also known as dprA, nfnB From Escherichia coli (strain K12).
   5277..5984    +  CDS            mCherry: mCherry is a basic (constitutively fluorescent) red fluorescent protein published in 2004, derived from Discosoma sp.. It is reported to be a very rapidly-maturing monomer with low acid sensitivity.
   6042..6075    +  protein_bind   loxP: Cre-mediated recombination occurs in the 8-bp core sequence (GCATACAT). Cre recombinase
   6138..6171    +  protein_bind   lox2272: Cre-mediated recombination occurs in the 8-bp core sequence (GGATACTT). lox2272 sites are compatible with each other, but incompatible with loxP or loxN sites (Lee and Saito, 1988). Cre recombinase
   6184..6316    -  intron         chimeric intron: chimera between introns from human β-globin and immunoglobulin heavy chain genes
   6409..6806    -  promoter       hSyn promoter (fragment): human synapsin I promoter; confers neuron-specific expression (Kügler et al., 2003)
   6909..7039    +  repeat_region  AAV2 ITR (fragment): inverted terminal repeat of adeno-associated virus serotype 2 inverted
   7100..7116    -  protein_bind   lac operator: The lac repressor binds to the lac operator to inhibit transcription in E. coli. This inhibition can be relieved by adding lactose or isopropyl-β-D-thiogalactopyranoside (IPTG). lac repressor encoded by lacI
   7124..7154    -  promoter       lac promoter: promoter for the E. coli lac operon
   7169..7190    -  protein_bind   CAP binding site: CAP binding activates transcription in the presence of cAMP. E. coli catabolite activator protein
   7203..7295    -  CDS            lacI (fragment): lac repressor; lacI; The lac repressor binds to the lac operator to inhibit transcription in E. coli. This inhibition can be relieved by adding lactose or isopropyl-β-D-thiogalactopyranoside (IPTG).
