>Addgene plasmid #113763 | aav-SYN-FLEX-tdNfsB(F124W)-mCherry (eNTR) | addgene full sequence | sequence record 218258 | Addgene NGS Result
CACTGAGGCCGCCCGGGCAAAGCCCGGGCGTCGGGCGACCTTTGGTCGCCCGGCCTCAGTGAGCGAGCGA
GCGCGCAGAGAGGGAGTGGCCAACTCCATCACTAGGGGTTCCTTGTAGTTAATGATTAACCCGCCATGCT
ACTTATCTACGTAGCCATGCTCTAGGAAGATCCTTATCGATTTTACCACATTTGTAGAGGTTTTACTTGC
TTTAAAAAACCTCCCACATCTCCCCCTGAACCTGAAACATAAAATGAATGCAATTGTTGTTGTTAACTTG
TTTATTGCAGCTTATAATGGTTACAAATAAAGCAATAGCATCACAAATTTCACAAATAAAGCATTTTTTT
CACTGCATTCTAGTTGTGGTTTGTCCAAACTCATCAATGTATCTTATCATGTCTGCTCGAAGCGGCCGCC
CGGGTCGACTCTAGATGCATGCTCGAGCGGCCGCCCGGGTCGACGGTATCGATGCGGGGAGGCGGCCCAA
AGGGAGATCCGACTCGTCTGAGGGCGAAGGCGAAGACGCGGAAGAGGCCGCAGAGCCGGCAGCAGGCCGC
GGGAAGGAAGGTCCGCTGGATTGAGGGCCGAAGGGACGTAGCAGAAGGACGTCCCGCGCAGAATCCAGGT
GGCAACACAGGCGAGCAGCCAAGGAAAGGACGATGATTTCCCCGACAACACCACGGAATTGTCAGTGCCC
AACAGCCGAGCCCCTGTCCAGCAGCGGGCAAGGCAGGCGGCGATGAGTTCCGCCGTGGCAATAGGGAGGG
GGAAAGCGAAAGTCCCGGAAAGGAGCTGACAGGTGGTGGCAATGCCCCAACCAGTGGGGGTTGCGTCAGC
AAACACAGTGCACACCACGCCACGTTGCCTGACAACGGGCCACAACTCCTCATAAAGAGACAGCAACCAG
GATTTATACAAGGAGGAGAAAATGAAAGCCATACGGGAAGCAATAGCATGATACAAAGGCATTAAAGCAG
CGTATCCACATAGCGTAAAAGGAGCAACATAGTTAAGAATACCAGTCAATCTTTCACAAATTTTGTAATC
CAGAGGTTGATTATCGATAAGCTTCTCGAGTGGATCATCTGCAGAATTCGCCCTTTTCAGTGTTTCGAAC
CTCTTCGAGGGACATAACTTCGTATAATGTATGCTATACGAAGTTATGGGTCGATGGTGAGATCTGGACT
AGAGGGTCGATGGTGATGCTTGGATCAAAATAGGAAGAATCCCAATGATAACTTCGTATAAAGTATCCTA
TACGAAGTTATACTAGTCATATGGGATCCGAATTCTGAACTAGTGCAGGTATGGATATCATCTCGGTGGC
ATTGAAACGTCATTCTACCAAAGCCTTCGATGCGTCGAAAAAGCTTACGCCAGAGCAAGCTGAACAGATC
AAGACGTTGCTTCAGTATTCACCCAGTTCAACTAATTCCCAACCCTGGCACTTCATCGTGGCGTCCACGG
AGGAAGGGAAAGCGCGAGTAGCGAAATCAGCAGCCGGCAACTATGTCTTTAACGAACGCAAAATGCTCGA
TGCAAGCCACGTGGTGGTCTTTTGTGCCAAAACCGCAATGGACGATGTATGGCTTAAGCTGGTAGTGGAC
CAAGAGGATGCGGATGGAAGGTTCGCTACACCGGAGGCGAAAGCCGCGAATGATAAGGGAAGAAAGTTCT
GGGCAGACATGCATCGAAAAGACCTCCATGATGACGCGGAGTGGATGGCCAAGCAGGTTTACCTTAATGT
AGGTAACTTCCTGTTGGGGGTCGCCGCGTTGGGGCTGGACGCTGTGCCTATTGAAGGTTTTGACGCCGCC
ATTTTGGATGCAGAGTTTGGACTCAAAGAAAAAGGCTACACTAGCCTCGTGGTGGTTCCGGTCGGTCACC
ACTCGGTGGAGGACTTTAACGCGACCCTCCCCAAGTCGCGGCTGCCGCAGAATATCACACTCACGGAAGT
GGCTGGTTCTAGTGCAGGTCAAGGTGCACAGGCTGGTCAAGGAGCACAGGCTGGTTCTAGTGCAGGTATG
GATATCATCTCGGTGGCATTGAAACGTCATTCTACCAAAGCCTTCGATGCGTCGAAAAAGCTTACGCCAG
AGCAAGCTGAACAGATCAAGACGTTGCTTCAGTATTCACCCAGTTCAACTAATTCCCAACCCTGGCACTT
CATCGTGGCGTCCACGGAGGAAGGGAAAGCGCGAGTAGCGAAATCAGCAGCCGGCAACTATGTCTTTAAC
GAACGCAAAATGCTCGATGCAAGCCACGTGGTGGTCTTTTGTGCCAAAACCGCAATGGACGATGTATGGC
TTAAGCTGGTAGTGGACCAAGAGGATGCGGATGGAAGGTTCGCTACACCGGAGGCGAAAGCCGCGAATGA
TAAGGGAAGAAAGTTCTGGGCAGACATGCATCGAAAAGACCTCCATGATGACGCGGAGTGGATGGCCAAG
CAGGTTTACCTTAATGTAGGTAACTTCCTGTTGGGGGTCGCCGCGTTGGGGCTGGACGCTGTGCCTATTG
AAGGTTTTGACGCCGCCATTTTGGATGCAGAGTTTGGACTCAAAGAAAAAGGCTACACTAGCCTCGTGGT
GGTTCCGGTCGGTCACCACTCGGTGGAGGACTTTAACGCGACCCTCCCCAAGTCGCGGCTGCCGCAGAAT
ATCACACTCACGGAAGTGGCTGGTTCTAGTGCAGGTATGGTGAGCAAGGGCGAGGAGGATAACATGGCCA
TCATCAAGGAGTTCATGCGCTTCAAGGTGCACATGGAGGGCTCCGTGAACGGCCACGAGTTCGAGATCGA
GGGCGAGGGCGAGGGCCGCCCCTACGAGGGCACCCAGACCGCCAAGCTGAAGGTGACCAAGGGTGGCCCC
CTGCCCTTCGCCTGGGACATCCTGTCCCCTCAGTTCATGTACGGCTCCAAGGCCTACGTGAAGCACCCCG
CCGACATCCCCGACTACTTGAAGCTGTCCTTCCCCGAGGGCTTCAAGTGGGAGCGCGTGATGAACTTCGA
GGACGGCGGCGTGGTGACCGTGACCCAGGACTCCTCCCTGCAGGACGGCGAGTTCATCTACAAGGTGAAG
CTGCGCGGCACCAACTTCCCCTCCGACGGCCCCGTAATGCAGAAGAAGACCATGGGCTGGGAGGCCTCCT
CCGAGCGGATGTACCCCGAGGACGGCGCCCTGAAGGGCGAGATCAAGCAGAGGCTGAAGCTGAAGGACGG
CGGCCACTACGACGCTGAGGTCAAGACCACCTACAAGGCCAAGAAGCCCGTGCAGCTGCCCGGCGCCTAC
AACGTCAACATCAAGTTGGACATCACCTCCCACAACGAGGACTACACCATCGTGGAACAGTACGAACGCG
CCGAGGGCCGCCACTCCACCGGCGGCATGGACGAGCTGTACAAGGCTGGTTCTAGTCTCGAGTAAGATAT
CACCGGTACGCGTTGATCAGCTAGCACTAGTATAACTTCGTATAGCATACATTATACGAAGTTATGTGTC
GATGGTGATGCTTGGCAATTCGGGTCGATGGTGAAGCATTGGTCTTCCTATTTTGATATAACTTCGTATA
GGATACTTTATACGAAGTTATGGGGATCATTACCTGTGGAGAGAAAGGCAAAGTGGATGTCAGTAAGACC
AATAGGTGCCTATCAGAAACGCAAGAGTCTTCTCTGTCTCGACAAGCCCAGTTTCTATTGGTCTCCTTAA
ACCTGTCTTGTAACCTTGATACTTACCTGATCCAACGGCTGCGACTTGGGGCAGGGGGTCCTAGGGGTGG
TCTGGCCAGGAGCCGCGGGGGCGGACTGCGCGGTGCCCAGGAGCACAGCTGCGCTCTCAGGCACGACACG
ACTCCTCCGCTGCCCACCGCAGACTGAGGCAGCGCTGAGTCGCCGGCGCCGCAGCGCAGATGGTCGCGCC
CGTGCCCCCCTATCTCGCGCCTCGCGTGGTGCGGTCCGGCTGGGCCGGCGGCGGCGCGGACGCGACCAAG
GTGGCCGGGAAGGGGAGTTTGCGGGGGACCGGCGAGTGACGTCAGCGCGCCTTCAGTGCTGAGGCGGCGG
TGGCGCGCGCCGCCAGGCGGGGGCGAAGGCACTGTCCGCGGTGCTGAAGCTGGCAGTGCGCACGCGCCTC
GCCGCATCCTGTTTCCCCTCCCCCTCTCTGATAGGGGATGCGCAATTTGGGGAATGGGGGTTGGGTGCTT
GTCCAGTGGGTCGGGGTCGGTCGTCAATTTAAATACTGAAAAGGGCGAATTCCAGCACACTGGAGCTCGG
ATCTTCCTAGAGCATGGCTACGTAGATAAGTAGCATGGCGGGTTAATCATTAACTACAAGGAACCCCTAG
TGATGGAGTTGGCCACTCCCTCTCTGCGCGCTCGCTCGCTCACTGAGGCCGGGCGACCAAAGGTCGCCCG
ACGCCCGGGCTTTGCCCGGGCGGCCTCAGTGAGCGAGCGAGCGCGCAGCTGGCGTAATAGCGAAGAGGCC
CGCACCGATCGCCCTTCCCAACAGTTGCGCAGCCTGAATGGCGAATGGG
[124 nt withheld, positions 4530-4653]
C
[91 nt withheld, positions 4655-4745]
A
[49 nt withheld, positions 4747-4795]
CCTTTGACGTTGGAGTCCACGTTCTTT
[37 nt withheld, positions 4823-4859]
ACCCTATCTCGGTCTATTCTTTTGATTTATAAGGGATTTTGCCGATTTCGGCCTATTGGTTAAAAAATGA
GCTGATTTAACAAAAATTTAACGCGAATTTTAACAAAATATTAACGCTTACAATTTAGGTGGCACTTTTC
GGGGAAATGTGCGCGGAACCCCTATTTGTTTATTTTTCTAAATACATTCAAATATGTATCCGCTCATGAG
ACAATAACCCTGATAAATGCTTCAATAATATTGAAAAAGGAAGAGTATGAGTATTCAACATTTCCGTGTC
GCCCTTATTCCCTTTTTTGCGGCATTTTGCCTTCCTGTTTTTGCTCACCCAGAAACGCTGGTGAAAGTAA
AAGATGCTGAAGATCAGTTGGGTGCACGAGTGGGTTACATCGAACTGGATCTCAACAGCGGTAAGATCCT
TGAGAGTTTTCGCCCCGAAGAACGTTTTCCAATGATGAGCACTTTTAAAGTTCTGCTATGTGGCGCGGTA
TTATCCCGTATTGACGCCGGGCAAGAGCAACTCGGTCGCCGCATACACTATTCTCAGAATGACTTGGTTG
AGTACTCACCAGTCACAGAAAAGCATCTTACGGATGGCATGACAGTAAGAGAATTATGCAGTGCTGCCAT
AACCATGAGTGATAACACTGCGGCCAACTTACTTCTGACAACGATCGGAGGACCGAAGGAGCTAACCGCT
TTTTTGCACAACATGGGGGATCATGTAACTCGCCTTGATCGTTGGGAACCGGAGCTGAATGAAGCCATAC
CAAACGACGAGCGTGACACCACGATGCCTGTAGCAATGGCAACAACGTTGCGCAAACTATTAACTGGCGA
ACTACTTACTCTAGCTTCCCGGCAACAATTAATAGACTGGATGGAGGCGGATAAAGTTGCAGGACCACTT
CTGCGCTCGGCCCTTCCGGCTGGCTGGTTTATTGCTGATAAATCTGGAGCCGGTGAGCGTGGGTCTCGCG
GTATCATTGCAGCACTGGGGCCAGATGGTAAGCCCTCCCGTATCGTAGTTATCTACACGACGGGGAGTCA
GGCAACTATGGATGAACGAAATAGACAGATCGCTGAGATAGGTGCCTCACTGATTAAGCATTGGTAACTG
TCAGACCAAGTTTACTCATATATACTTTAGATTGATTTAAAACTTCATTTTTAATTTAAAAGGATCTAGG
TGAAGATCCTTTTTGATAATCTCATGACCAAAATCCCTTAACGTGAGTTTTCGTTCCACTGAGCGTCAGA
CCCCGTAGAAAAGATCAAAGGATCTTCTTGAGATCCTTTTTTTCTGCGCGTAATCTGCTGCTTGCAAACA
AAAAAACCACCGCTACCAGCGGTGGTTTGTTTGCCGGATCAAGAGCTACCAACTCTTTTTCCGAAGGTAA
CTGGCTTCAGCAGAGCGCAGATACCAAATACTGTTCTTCTAGTGTAGCCGTAGTTAGGCCACCACTTCAA
GAACTCTGTAGCACCGCCTACATACCTCGCTCTGCTAATCCTGTTACCAGTGGCTGCTGCCAGTGGCGAT
AAGTCGTGTCTTACCGGGTTGGACTCAAGACGATAGTTACCGGATAAGGCGCAGCGGTCGGGCTGAACGG
GGGGTTCGTGCACACAGCCCAGCTTGGAGCGAACGACCTACACCGAACTGAGATACCTACAGCGTGAGCT
ATGAGAAAGCGCCACGCTTCCCGAAGGGAGAAAGGCGGACAGGTATCCGGTAAGCGGCAGGGTCGGAACA
GGAGAGCGCACGAGGGAGCTTCCAGGGGGAAACGCCTGGTATCTTTATAGTCCTGTCGGGTTTCGCCACC
TCTGACTTGAGCGTCGATTTTTGTGATGCTCGTCAGGGGGGCGGAGCCTATGGAAAAACGCCAGCAACGC
GGCCTTTTTACGGTTCCTGGCCTTTTGCTGGCCTTTTGCTCACATGTTCTTTCCTGCGTTATCCCCTGAT
TCTGTGGATAACCGTATTACCGCCTTTGAGTGAGCTGATACCGCTCGCCGCAGCCGAACGACCGAGCGCA
GCGAGTCAGTGAGCGAGGAAGCGGAAGAGCGCCCAATACGCAAACCGCCTCTCCCCGCGCGTTGGCCGAT
TCATTAATGCAGCTGCGCGCTCGCTCGCT
Features (pLannotate 1.2.2; 20 found; start..end, strand, type, name):
    184..252     +  CDS            large T antigen (fragment): large T antigen from SV40 (simian virus 40)
    275..396     +  polyA_signal   SV40 poly(A) signal: SV40 polyadenylation signal
    474..1062    -  misc_feature   WPRE: woodchuck hepatitis virus posttranscriptional regulatory element
   1134..1167    -  protein_bind   loxP: Cre-mediated recombination occurs in the 8-bp core sequence (GCATACAT). Cre recombinase
   1238..1271    -  protein_bind   lox2272: Cre-mediated recombination occurs in the 8-bp core sequence (GGATACTT). lox2272 sites are compatible with each other, but incompatible with loxP or loxN sites (Lee and Saito, 1988). Cre recombinase
   1311..1961    +  CDS            nfsB: NFSB_ECOLI - Also known as dprA, nfnB From Escherichia coli (strain K12).
   2028..2678    +  CDS            nfsB: NFSB_ECOLI - Also known as dprA, nfnB From Escherichia coli (strain K12).
   2697..3404    +  CDS            mCherry: mCherry is a basic (constitutively fluorescent) red fluorescent protein published in 2004, derived from Discosoma sp.. It is reported to be a very rapidly-maturing monomer with low acid sensitivity.
   3462..3495    +  protein_bind   loxP: Cre-mediated recombination occurs in the 8-bp core sequence (GCATACAT). Cre recombinase
   3558..3591    +  protein_bind   lox2272: Cre-mediated recombination occurs in the 8-bp core sequence (GGATACTT). lox2272 sites are compatible with each other, but incompatible with loxP or loxN sites (Lee and Saito, 1988). Cre recombinase
   3604..3736    -  intron         chimeric intron: chimera between introns from human β-globin and immunoglobulin heavy chain genes
   3829..4226    -  promoter       hSyn promoter (fragment): human synapsin I promoter; confers neuron-specific expression (Kügler et al., 2003)
   4329..4461    +  repeat_region  AAV2 ITR (fragment): inverted terminal repeat of adeno-associated virus serotype 2 inverted
   4456..4525    +  CDS            lacZα (fragment): LacZα fragment of β-galactosidase; lacZ fragment
   4530..4958    +  rep_origin     f1 ori (sequence partly withheld): f1 bacteriophage origin of replication; arrow indicates direction of (+) strand synthesis
   5011..5115    +  promoter       AmpR promoter: bla
   5116..5976    +  CDS            AmpR: β-lactamase; bla; confers resistance to ampicillin, carbenicillin, and related antibiotics
   6147..6735    +  rep_origin     ori: high-copy-number ColE1/pMB1/pBR322/pUC origin of replication
   6918..6974    +  CDS            lacI (fragment): lac repressor; lacI; The lac repressor binds to the lac operator to inhibit transcription in E. coli. This inhibition can be relieved by adding lactose or isopropyl-β-D-thiogalactopyranoside (IPTG).
   6968..113     -  repeat_region  AAV2 ITR (across the origin): inverted terminal repeat of adeno-associated virus serotype 2 inverted
