[The description below was written by a language model from this plasmid's Addgene catalogue record and pLannotate feature annotations shown in this document.]
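Description:
aav-SYN-FLEX-tdNfsB(F124W)-mCherry (eNTR) is an AAV2-based transfer plasmid for Cre-dependent, neuron-directed expression of an engineered bacterial nitroreductase. The bacterial backbone carries a high-copy ColE1/pUC-type origin, an f1 origin and the β-lactamase gene for ampicillin selection, along with remnants of lac sequences. Two AAV2 inverted terminal repeats flank the expression cassette and allow it to be packaged into recombinant AAV. The depositor notes that these repeats make the plasmid prone to recombination in bacteria, so recombination-deficient strains are used and ITR integrity is checked by restriction digest.

The cassette is driven by a human synapsin I promoter followed by a chimeric β-globin/immunoglobulin intron. Downstream lies the FLEX switch: pairs of loxP and lox2272 sites in opposing orientation surround the coding sequence, which is annotated on the opposite strand to the promoter and so is inverted and silent. Cre recombinase flips the insert into the sense orientation and then excises one site of each pair, locking it in place, so expression occurs only in Cre-positive neurons. The payload is a tandem dimer of E. coli nfsB (two copies in a single reading frame) carrying the F124W mutation, fused at its C terminus to mCherry for red fluorescent visualisation. A WPRE and an SV40 polyadenylation signal complete the transcript.

The associated work concerns cell-specific chemical delivery with a selective nitroreductase–nitroaryl pair, in which the enzyme acts on nitroaryl compounds only in genetically defined cells. The depositor sequence is 7,296 nt, whereas the repository's sequencing result is 6,988 nt. The two share the same cassette architecture and differ mainly in the lac-derived backbone regions next to the ITRs.
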