Addgene plasmid #113763: aav-SYN-FLEX-tdNfsB(F124W)-mCherry (eNTR)
Purpose: AAV-mediated conditional expression of bacterial tdNfsB-mCherry (eNTR) under the SYN promoter
Depositing lab: Luke Lavis. Depositing organization: HHMI, Janelia Research Campus. Publication: Cell-Specific Chemical Delivery Using a Selective Nitroreductase-Nitroaryl Pair. Gruber TD, Krishnamurthy C, Grimm JB, Tadross MR, Wysocki LM, Gartner ZJ, Lavis LD. ACS Chem Biol. 2018 Aug 29. doi: 10.1021/acschembio.8b00524. PubMed 30111097.
Backbone
  Vector backbone: AAV2
  Backbone manufacturer: Scott Sternson
  Total vector size (bp): 7296
  Vector type: Mammalian Expression, AAV, Cre/Lox
Growth in bacteria
  Bacterial resistance: Ampicillin, 100 μg/mL
  Growth temperature: 37°C
  Growth strain: NEB Stable
  Growth instructions: Stabl2 or Stabl3, 30C or 37C
  Copy number: Unknown
Gene/Insert
  Gene/Insert name: tdNfsB(F124W)-mCherry (alt name: nfsb, eNTR)
  Species: E. coli
  Insert size (bp): 2115
  Mutation: F124W
  Promoter: Synapsin
  Tag / fusion protein: mCherry (C terminal on insert)
  Cloning method: Restriction Enzyme; 5′ cloning site BamHI (not destroyed); 3′ cloning site AgeI (not destroyed)
  Sequencing primers: 5′ TTAAAGCAGCGTATCCACAT; 3′ CGGTGGGCAGCGGAGGAGTCG
Terms and licenses: Academic/Nonprofit Terms; Industry Terms: Not Available to Industry
Depositor comments: Sternson Lab recommendations for propagation of AAV-FLEX plasmids: "These vectors are prone to recombination. This is a well known issue with these AAV vectors and is due to the inverted terminal repeats (ITRs) required for AAV production. To minimize recombination, we propagate these plasmids in NEB Stable cells. Also, to minimize recombination, cells should be cultured at 30 C. Note that these cultures will grow slowly (20 h for minipreps). Better yields and culture times are obtained with 2xYT as the media. This is strongly recommended. Because recombination may still happen occasionally, we do a panel of restriction digestions to assess whether the ITRs are in tact. Separate digestions with PvuII, Sma1, and SnaB1 should be performed."
How to cite: aav-SYN-FLEX-tdNfsB(F124W)-mCherry (eNTR) was a gift from Luke Lavis (Addgene plasmid # 113763 ; http://n2t.net/addgene:113763 ; RRID:Addgene_113763)
